Addgene plasmid #82133: pDONR223_IDH1_WT
Purpose: Gateway Donor vector containing IDH1 , part of the Target Accelerator Plasmid Collection.
Depositing lab: Jesse Boehm & William Hahn & David Root. Depositing organization: Broad Institute. Publication: Systematic Functional Interrogation of Rare Cancer Variants Identifies Oncogenic Alleles. Kim E, Ilic N, Shrestha Y, Zou L, Kamburov A, Zhu C, Yang X, Lubonja R, Tran N, Nguyen C, Lawrence MS, Piccioni F, Bagul M, Doench JG, Chouinard CR, Wu X, Hogstrom L, Natoli T, Tamayo P, Horn H, Corsello SM, Lage K, Root DE, Subramanian A, Golub TR, Getz G, Boehm JS, Hahn WC. Cancer Discov. 2016 Jul;6(7):714-26. doi: 10.1158/2159-8290.CD-16-0160. Epub 2016 May 4. PubMed 27147599.
Backbone
  Vector backbone: pDONR223
  Backbone manufacturer: Invitrogen
  Backbone size w/o insert (bp): 2790
  Vector type: Gateway Entry vector
Growth in bacteria
  Bacterial resistance: Spectinomycin, 50 μg/mL
  Growth temperature: 37°C
  Growth strain: DH5alpha
  Copy number: High Copy
Gene/Insert
  Gene/Insert name: IDH1 (alt name: NM_005896.3)
  Species: H. sapiens (human)
  Mutation: WT
  Entrez Gene: IDH1 (a.k.a. HEL-216, HEL-S-26, IDCD, IDH, IDP, IDPC, PICD)
  Promoter: None
  Cloning method: Gateway Cloning
  Sequencing primers: 5′ M13pUC-fwd; 3′ M13-Rev
Terms and licenses: Academic/Nonprofit Terms; Industry Terms: Not Available to Industry
Depositor comments: Closed state: stop codon immediately follows insert Supporting reference: Systematic morphological profiling of human gene and allele function via Cell Painting. Rohban MH, et al. Elife. 2017, Mar 18;6. pii: e24060. PubMed PMID 28315521
How to cite: pDONR223_IDH1_WT was a gift from Jesse Boehm & William Hahn & David Root (Addgene plasmid # 82133 ; http://n2t.net/addgene:82133 ; RRID:Addgene_82133)
