[The description below was written by a language model from this plasmid's Addgene catalogue record and pLannotate feature annotations shown in this document.]
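Description:
pDONR223_IDH1_WT is a Gateway entry clone built on the Invitrogen pDONR223 backbone and carrying the wild-type open reading frame of human IDH1 (isocitrate dehydrogenase 1, the cytosolic NADP-dependent enzyme; reference transcript NM_005896.3). It belongs to the Target Accelerator Plasmid Collection, a set of wild-type and variant cancer gene clones assembled for systematic functional testing of alleles. The sequenced plasmid is about 4.0 kb. It replicates in E. coli from a high-copy ColE1/pUC-type origin and is selected with spectinomycin through the aadA aminoglycoside adenylyltransferase gene (SmR). The short upstream Pc integron promoter and gentamicin-resistance fragments annotated next to SmR appear to be remnants of the source of that resistance cassette rather than functional markers.

The IDH1 coding sequence sits between two attL recombination sites in opposite orientation. The automated annotation labels both as attL3, so the exact attL variants are not resolved by the record. These sites allow LR Clonase-mediated transfer of the ORF into any compatible Gateway destination vector. The clone is in the "closed" configuration, with a stop codon immediately after the insert, so it suits native or N-terminally tagged expression but not C-terminal fusions. No promoter drives the insert in this plasmid. The rrnB T1 and T2 terminators upstream of the cassette insulate it from read-through transcription, and a T7 promoter lies just beyond the downstream attL site, pointing back toward the insert. Small lacI and lacZα fragments are backbone remnants. The plasmid serves as a shuttle and storage clone and as the wild-type reference for comparison with IDH1 mutant alleles in expression-based assays.
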