Features (pLannotate 1.2.2; 12 found; start..end, strand, type, name):
    121..213     +  CDS            lacI (fragment): lac repressor; lacI; The lac repressor binds to the lac operator to inhibit transcription in E. coli. This inhibition can be relieved by adding lactose or isopropyl-β-D-thiogalactopyranoside (IPTG).
    268..295     -  terminator     rrnB T2 terminator: transcription terminator T2 from the E. coli rrnB gene
    427..470     +  terminator     rrnB T1 terminator: Escherichia coli rrnB; transcription terminator T1 from the E. coli rrnB gene
    517..553     -  CDS            lacZα (fragment): LacZα fragment of β-galactosidase; lacZ fragment
    570..665     +  protein_bind   attL3: mutant version of attL; recombination site for the Gateway® LR reaction LR Clonase™
    671..1912    +  CDS            IDH1: IDHC_HUMAN - Also known as PICD. Experimental evidence at protein level: Swiss-Prot protein existence level 1. From Homo sapiens (Human).
   1920..2015    -  protein_bind   attL3: mutant version of attL; recombination site for the Gateway® LR reaction LR Clonase™
   2034..2052    -  promoter       T7 promoter: promoter for bacteriophage T7 RNA polymerase
   2242..2265    +  promoter       Pc promoter (fragment): intI1 (promoter lies within the coding sequence); class 1 integron promoter
   2441..2497    +  CDS            GmR (fragment): gentamycin acetyltransferase; aacC1; confers resistance to gentamycin
   2504..3295    +  CDS            SmR: aminoglycoside adenylyltransferase (Murphy, 1985); aadA; confers resistance to spectinomycin and streptomycin
   3388..3976    +  rep_origin     ori: high-copy-number ColE1/pMB1/pBR322/pUC origin of replication
>Addgene plasmid #82133 | pDONR223_IDH1_WT | addgene full sequence | sequence record 164679 | Addgene NGS Result
CTTTCCTGCGTTATCCCCTGATTCTGTGGATAACCGTATTACCGCCTTTGAGTGAGCTGATACCGCTCGC
CGCAGCCGAACGACCGAGCGCAGCGAGTCAGTGAGCGAGGAAGCGGAAGAGCGCCCAATACGCAAACCGC
CTCTCCCCGCGCGTTGGCCGATTCATTAATGCAGCTGGCACGACAGGTTTCCCGACTGGAAAGCGGGCAG
TGAGCGCAACGCAATTAATACGCGTACCGCTAGCCAGGAAGAGTTTGTAGAAACGCAAAAAGGCCATCCG
TCAGGATGGCCTTCTGCTTAGTTTGATGCCTGGCAGTTTATGGCGGGCGTCCTGCCCGCCACCCTCCGGG
CCGTTGCTTCACAACGTTCAAATCCGCTCCCGGCGGATTTGTCCTACTCAGGAGAGCGTTCACCGACAAA
CAACAGATAAAACGAAAGGCCCAGTCTTCCGACTGAGCCTTTCGTTTTATTTGATGCCTGGCAGTTCCCT
ACTCTCGCGTTAACGCTAGCATGGATGTTTTCCCAGTCACGACGTTGTAAAACGACGGCCAGTCTTAAGC
TCGGGCCCCAAATAATGATTTTATTTTGACTGATAGTGACCTGTTCGTTGCAACAAATTGATGAGCAATG
CTTTTTTATAATGCCAACTTTGTACAAAAAAGTTGGCACCATGTCCAAAAAAATCAGTGGCGGTTCTGTG
GTAGAGATGCAAGGAGATGAAATGACACGAATCATTTGGGAATTGATTAAAGAGAAACTCATTTTTCCCT
ACGTGGAATTGGATCTACATAGCTATGATTTAGGCATAGAGAATCGTGATGCCACCAACGACCAAGTCAC
CAAGGATGCTGCAGAAGCTATAAAGAAGCATAATGTTGGCGTCAAATGTGCCACTATCACTCCTGATGAG
AAGAGGGTTGAGGAGTTCAAGTTGAAACAAATGTGGAAATCACCAAATGGCACCATACGAAATATTCTGG
GTGGCACGGTCTTCAGAGAAGCCATTATCTGCAAAAATATCCCCCGGCTTGTGAGTGGATGGGTAAAACC
TATCATCATAGGTCGTCATGCTTATGGGGATCAATACAGAGCAACTGATTTTGTTGTTCCTGGGCCTGGA
AAAGTAGAGATAACCTACACACCAAGTGACGGAACCCAAAAGGTGACATACCTGGTACATAACTTTGAAG
AAGGTGGTGGTGTTGCCATGGGGATGTATAATCAAGATAAGTCAATTGAAGATTTTGCACACAGTTCCTT
CCAAATGGCTCTGTCTAAGGGTTGGCCTTTGTATCTGAGCACCAAAAACACTATTCTGAAGAAATATGAT
GGGCGTTTTAAAGACATCTTTCAGGAGATATATGACAAGCAGTACAAGTCCCAGTTTGAAGCTCAAAAGA
TCTGGTATGAGCATAGGCTCATCGACGACATGGTGGCCCAAGCTATGAAATCAGAGGGAGGCTTCATCTG
GGCCTGTAAAAACTATGATGGTGACGTGCAGTCGGACTCTGTGGCCCAAGGGTATGGCTCTCTCGGCATG
ATGACCAGCGTGCTGGTTTGTCCAGATGGCAAGACAGTAGAAGCAGAGGCTGCCCACGGGACTGTAACCC
GTCACTACCGCATGTACCAGAAAGGACAGGAGACGTCCACCAATCCCATTGCTTCCATTTTTGCCTGGAC
CAGAGGGTTAGCCCACAGAGCAAAGCTTGATAACAATAAAGAGCTTGCCTTCTTTGCAAATGCTTTGGAA
GAAGTCTCTATTGAGACAATTGAGGCTGGCTTCATGACCAAGGACTTGGCTGCTTGCATTAAAGGTTTAC
CCAATGTGCAACGTTCTGACTACTTGAATACATTTGAGTTCATGGATAAACTTGGAGAAAACTTGAAGAT
CAAACTAGCTCAGGCCAAACTTTAATTGCCAACTTTCTTGTACAAAGTTGGCATTATAAGAAAGCATTGC
TTATCAATTTGTTGCAACGAACAGGTCACTATCAGTCAAAATAAAATCATTATTTGCCATCCAGCTGATA
TCCCCTATAGTGAGTCGTATTACATGGTCATAGCTGTTTCCTGGCAGCTCTGGCCCGTGTCTCAAAATCT
CTGATGTTACATTGCACAAGATAAAAATATATCATCATGCCTCCTCTAGACCAGCCAGGACAGAAATGCC
TCGACTTCGCTGCTACCCAAGGTTGCCGGGTGACGCACACCGTGGAAACGGATGAAGGCACGAACCCAGT
GGACATAAGCCTGTTCGGTTCGTAAGCTGTAATGCAAGTAGCGTATGCGCTCACGCAACTGGTCCAGAAC
CTTGACCGAACGCAGCGGTGGTAACGGCGCAGTGGCGGTTTTCATGGCTTGTTATGACTGTTTTTTTGGG
GTACAGTCTATGCCTCGGGCATCCAAGCAGCAAGCGCGTTACGCCGTGGGTCGATGTTTGATGTTATGGA
GCAGCAACGATGTTACGCAGCAGGGCAGTCGCCCTAAAACAAAGTTAAACATTATGAGGGAAGCGGTGAT
CGCCGAAGTATCGACTCAACTATCAGAGGTAGTTGGCGTCATCGAGCGCCATCTCGAACCGACGTTGCTG
GCCGTACATTTGTACGGCTCCGCAGTGGATGGCGGCCTGAAGCCACACAGTGATATTGATTTGCTGGTTA
CGGTGACCGTAAGGCTTGATGAAACAACGCGGCGAGCTTTGATCAACGACCTTTTGGAAACTTCGGCTTC
CCCTGGAGAGAGCGAGATTCTCCGCGCTGTAGAAGTCACCATTGTTGTGCACGACGACATCATTCCGTGG
CGTTATCCAGCTAAGCGCGAACTGCAATTTGGAGAATGGCAGCGCAATGACATTCTTGCAGGTATCTTCG
AGCCAGCCACGATCGACATTGATCTGGCTATCTTGCTGACAAAAGCAAGAGAACATAGCGTTGCCTTGGT
AGGTCCAGCGGCGGAGGAACTCTTTGATCCGGTTCCTGAACAGGATCTATTTGAGGCGCTAAATGAAACC
TTAACGCTATGGAACTCGCCGCCCGACTGGGCTGGCGATGAGCGAAATGTAGTGCTTACGTTGTCCCGCA
TTTGGTACAGCGCAGTAACCGGCAAAATCGCGCCGAAGGATGTCGCTGCCGACTGGGCAATGGAGCGCCT
GCCGGCCCAGTATCAGCCCGTCATACTTGAAGCTAGACAGGCTTATCTTGGACAAGAAGAAGATCGCTTG
GCCTCGCGCGCAGATCAGTTGGAAGAATTTGTCCACTACGTGAAAGGCGAGATCACCAAGGTAGTCGGCA
AATAACCCTCGAGCCACCCATGACCAAAATCCCTTAACGTGAGTTACGCGTCGTTCCACTGAGCGTCAGA
CCCCGTAGAAAAGATCAAAGGATCTTCTTGAGATCCTTTTTTTCTGCGCGTAATCTGCTGCTTGCAAACA
AAAAAACCACCGCTACCAGCGGTGGTTTGTTTGCCGGATCAAGAGCTACCAACTCTTTTTCCGAAGGTAA
CTGGCTTCAGCAGAGCGCAGATACCAAATACTGTTCTTCTAGTGTAGCCGTAGTTAGGCCACCACTTCAA
GAACTCTGTAGCACCGCCTACATACCTCGCTCTGCTAATCCTGTTACCAGTGGCTGCTGCCAGTGGCGAT
AAGTCGTGTCTTACCGGGTTGGACTCAAGACGATAGTTACCGGATAAGGCGCAGCGGTCGGGCTGAACGG
GGGGTTCGTGCACACAGCCCAGCTTGGAGCGAACGACCTACACCGAACTGAGATACCTACAGCGTGAGCT
ATGAGAAAGCGCCACGCTTCCCGAAGGGAGAAAGGCGGACAGGTATCCGGTAAGCGGCAGGGTCGGAACA
GGAGAGCGCACGAGGGAGCTTCCAGGGGGAAACGCCTGGTATCTTTATAGTCCTGTCGGGTTTCGCCACC
TCTGACTTGAGCGTCGATTTTTGTGATGCTCGTCAGGGGGGCGGAGCCTATGGAAAAACGCCAGCAACGC
GGCCTTTTTACGGTTCCTGGCCTTTTGCTGGCCTTTTGCTCACATGTT
