>Addgene plasmid #82133 | pDONR223_IDH1_WT | depositor partial sequence | sequence record 155504 | Insert sequence
ATGTCCAAAAAAATCAGTGGCGGTTCTGTGGTAGAGATGCAAGGAGATGAAATGACACGAATCATTTGGG
AATTGATTAAAGAGAAACTCATTTTTCCCTACGTGGAATTGGATCTACATAGCTATGATTTAGGCATAGA
GAATCGTGATGCCACCAACGACCAAGTCACCAAGGATGCTGCAGAAGCTATAAAGAAGCATAATGTTGGC
GTCAAATGTGCCACTATCACTCCTGATGAGAAGAGGGTTGAGGAGTTCAAGTTGAAACAAATGTGGAAAT
CACCAAATGGCACCATACGAAATATTCTGGGTGGCACGGTCTTCAGAGAAGCCATTATCTGCAAAAATAT
CCCCCGGCTTGTGAGTGGATGGGTAAAACCTATCATCATAGGTCGTCATGCTTATGGGGATCAATACAGA
GCAACTGATTTTGTTGTTCCTGGGCCTGGAAAAGTAGAGATAACCTACACACCAAGTGACGGAACCCAAA
AGGTGACATACCTGGTACATAACTTTGAAGAAGGTGGTGGTGTTGCCATGGGGATGTATAATCAAGATAA
GTCAATTGAAGATTTTGCACACAGTTCCTTCCAAATGGCTCTGTCTAAGGGTTGGCCTTTGTATCTGAGC
ACCAAAAACACTATTCTGAAGAAATATGATGGGCGTTTTAAAGACATCTTTCAGGAGATATATGACAAGC
AGTACAAGTCCCAGTTTGAAGCTCAAAAGATCTGGTATGAGCATAGGCTCATCGACGACATGGTGGCCCA
AGCTATGAAATCAGAGGGAGGCTTCATCTGGGCCTGTAAAAACTATGATGGTGACGTGCAGTCGGACTCT
GTGGCCCAAGGGTATGGCTCTCTCGGCATGATGACCAGCGTGCTGGTTTGTCCAGATGGCAAGACAGTAG
AAGCAGAGGCTGCCCACGGGACTGTAACCCGTCACTACCGCATGTACCAGAAAGGACAGGAGACGTCCAC
CAATCCCATTGCTTCCATTTTTGCCTGGACCAGAGGGTTAGCCCACAGAGCAAAGCTTGATAACAATAAA
GAGCTTGCCTTCTTTGCAAATGCTTTGGAAGAAGTCTCTATTGAGACAATTGAGGCTGGCTTCATGACCA
AGGACTTGGCTGCTTGCATTAAAGGTTTACCCAATGTGCAACGTTCTGACTACTTGAATACATTTGAGTT
CATGGATAAACTTGGAGAAAACTTGAAGATCAAACTAGCTCAGGCCAAACTT
